Addgene plasmid #19591: pSB74
Depositing lab: Jay Keasling. Depositing organization: University of California, Berkeley. Publication: Engineering hydrogen sulfide production and cadmium removal by expression of the thiosulfate reductase gene (phsABC) from Salmonella enterica serovar typhimurium in Escherichia coli. Bang SW, Clark DS, Keasling JD. Appl Environ Microbiol. 2000 Sep . 66(9):3939-44. 10.1128/AEM.66.9.3939-3944.2000 PubMed 10966412.
Backbone
  Vector backbone: pTrc99A
  Backbone manufacturer: E. Amann
  Backbone size w/o insert (bp): 4176
  Vector type: Bacterial Expression, Synthetic Biology
Growth in bacteria
  Bacterial resistance: Ampicillin, 100 μg/mL
  Growth temperature: 37°C
  Growth strain: DH5alpha
  Copy number: Low Copy
Gene/Insert
  Gene/Insert name: thiosulfate reductase (alt name: phsABC)
  Species: S. enterica serovar Typhimurium LT2
  Insert size (bp): 5136
  GenBank ID: CP000026
  Entrez Gene: phsB
  Cloning method: Restriction Enzyme; 5′ cloning site EcoRI (not destroyed); 3′ cloning site SalI (not destroyed)
  Sequencing primers: 5′ M13/pUC Reverse
Terms and licenses: Academic/Nonprofit Terms; Industry Terms: Not Available to Industry
How to cite: pSB74 was a gift from Jay Keasling (Addgene plasmid # 19591 ; http://n2t.net/addgene:19591 ; RRID:Addgene_19591)
