[The description below was written by a language model from this plasmid's Addgene catalogue record.]
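Description:
pSB74 is a bacterial expression plasmid built on the pTrc99A backbone (about 4.2 kb without insert) for use in Escherichia coli. It is selected with ampicillin and is recorded as a low-copy plasmid. pTrc99A is a standard E. coli expression vector generally known for its IPTG-inducible trc promoter, lacIq repressor gene and pBR322-type origin. No feature table is provided with the record, however, so these elements are inferred from the named backbone rather than confirmed for this construct.

The payload is a roughly 5.1 kb fragment carrying the thiosulfate reductase operon phsABC from Salmonella enterica serovar Typhimurium LT2. It was inserted by restriction cloning between the EcoRI and SalI sites of the polylinker, and both sites were preserved. The three genes together encode the subunits of thiosulfate reductase, an enzyme complex that reduces thiosulfate and releases hydrogen sulfide. No epitope tags, fusion partners or reporters are recorded. The record also does not say whether any native Salmonella regulatory sequence is retained upstream of the operon, in addition to the vector's promoter.

According to the associated publication, the construct was made to engineer hydrogen sulfide production in E. coli. The sulfide generated from thiosulfate is used to remove cadmium from solution, which makes this a metabolic engineering approach to heavy-metal bioremediation. The plasmid is catalogued under both bacterial expression and synthetic biology, and it serves as a source of heterologously expressed phsABC for sulfide-generation or metal-removal studies.
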