>Addgene plasmid #19591 | pSB74 | addgene partial sequence | sequence record 25339 | M13-pUC-Rev
NNNNGNNNNNCCTTATNNNNTCATTATGGAAAAACGGTCTGGATTTTTAACGCCTTAAAAGTAAGCTTCA
TATGTCGGTATGGCGATGGAGATCACAATTCACCATGTTATCTGGCAGGTTTCTTTCAGAAAGTGTCCAT
CCTGTCATCATGTCACCGTATTGTGGGACGCTGACGTATCTGCGGAAAAATCAAGGCATAAGGGAGCGGG
TCGGGTAACGAAGCCCGTGTGCACGCAAAAGTAAACCCGCTTCGATGCTCNANCAGCGTTTTNCGCCGGC
ATTCGGGANATCGTCGGCNGACGTTCCGGCGCGTATGANAANAACTGCGTAAAGCGCGTGAANTCGCTTT
TNANGAAANAATCNTTTTCTTTTNAATNTTATACNTGTTATTGGAATTTGTATCATTTTTTTAATTAACA
NNGGGTTGTTTGGNAANTTCNGNNGAATAATTCATGACAGTCCATGNGGCGTGGTTCNGGAAAGGNAAAA
ANTTTTNTAAAAAAAAAAGGTTTTNNNNGGTNACATGGNNCNTTTTTAAAAACNATTTTNAANTTNNNNN
TTGAACCCNAAATTTTTCNNNNNNNNNNTNNNNNNNNNCCTTCNNCNNTTNTCTNAAAANNNNGGNAGGT
NTNATGNGCNNNNNNNCCCCCCNTCTNTTTNTTGCAGGGGGTAGGCATCGGCTGCTCTGCCTGCGCGCTG
GGCGCTTTTCCGCCCGGGGCGCTGGCGCGCAACCCGATTGCCGGCATTAANNN
